Addgene plasmid #16441: pCMV MDM-2
Depositing lab: Bert Vogelstein. Depositing organization: Johns Hopkins University and School of Medicine. Publication: Amplification of a gene encoding a p53-associated protein in human sarcomas. Oliner JD, Kinzler KW, Meltzer PS, George DL, Vogelstein B. Nature. 1992 Jul 2. 358(6381):80-3. 10.1038/358080a0 PubMed 1614537.
Backbone
  Vector backbone: pCMV-Neo-Bam
  Backbone manufacturer: Vogelstein Lab
  Backbone size w/o insert (bp): 6600
  Vector type: Mammalian Expression
  Selectable markers: Neomycin (select with G418)
Growth in bacteria
  Bacterial resistance: Ampicillin, 100 μg/mL
  Growth temperature: 37°C
  Growth strain: DH5alpha
  Copy number: Unknown
Gene/Insert
  Gene/Insert name: MDM2
  Species: H. sapiens (human)
  Entrez Gene: MDM2 (a.k.a. ACTFS, HDMX, LSKB, hdm2)
  Cloning method: Restriction Enzyme
  Sequencing primers: 5′ n/a
Terms and licenses: Academic/Nonprofit Terms; Industry Terms: Not Available to Industry
Depositor comments: Full-length human MDM2 cDNA.
How to cite: pCMV MDM-2 was a gift from Bert Vogelstein (Addgene plasmid # 16441 ; http://n2t.net/addgene:16441 ; RRID:Addgene_16441)
