[The description below was written by a language model from this plasmid's Addgene catalogue record and pLannotate feature annotations shown in this document.]
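Description:
pCMV MDM-2 is a mammalian expression plasmid carrying the full-length human MDM2 cDNA in the pCMV-Neo-Bam backbone. The sequenced record is about 8.4 kb, against a backbone listed at roughly 6.6 kb without insert. In E. coli it is maintained through a ColE1/pMB1-type origin and selected with ampicillin via the β-lactamase gene. The record lists copy number as unknown. Only small fragments of the pBR322 bom and rop regions are annotated, along with remnants of lac sequences (partial lacI and lacZα, lac promoter and operator) that appear to be cloning-vector leftovers.

The expression cassette lies on the minus strand. The human cytomegalovirus immediate-early enhancer and promoter are followed by a rabbit β-globin intron (spanning the numbering origin), then the MDM2 coding sequence, and then β-globin-derived 3′ sequence ending in the rabbit β-globin polyadenylation signal. The intron and poly(A) signal support splicing and processing of the transcript, which generally improves expression. The short hits to HBB and FBXL18 between the coding sequence and the poly(A) signal are probably globin exon and untranslated cDNA sequence rather than intended elements. No epitope tag or reporter is annotated.

A separate cassette places the Tn5-derived neomycin phosphotransferase gene between the HSV thymidine kinase promoter and poly(A) signal, allowing G418 selection of stable transfectants. The neighbouring ble and transposase fragments are carried over from Tn5.

MDM2 is an E3 ubiquitin ligase that binds p53, blocks its transactivation function and promotes its degradation. The plasmid is therefore suited to overexpressing MDM2 in cultured mammalian cells to study p53 regulation. This fits the associated publication on amplification of a p53-associated gene in human sarcomas.
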