Features (pLannotate 1.2.2; 23 found; start..end, strand, type, name):
    336..539     -  promoter       CMV promoter: human cytomegalovirus (CMV) immediate early promoter
    540..919     -  enhancer       CMV enhancer: human cytomegalovirus immediate early enhancer
   1105..1121    +  polyA_signal   bGH poly(A) signal (fragment): bovine growth hormone polyadenylation signal
   1212..1259    -  polyA_signal   HSV TK poly(A) signal: herpes simplex virus thymidine kinase polyadenylation signal (Cole and Stacy, 1985)
   1321..1476    -  CDS            ble (fragment): BLE_KLEPN - Experimental evidence at protein level: Swiss-Prot protein existence level 1. Binding protein with a strong affinity to the bleomycin family of antibiotics. Binds to CL990; an antimitotic-antibiotic compound. From Klebsiella pneumoniae.
   1500..2291    -  CDS            neo: KKA2_KLEPN - Also known as kan, nptII. Experimental evidence at protein level: Swiss-Prot protein existence level 1. Resistance to kanamycin, neomycin, paromomycin, ribostamycin, butirosin and gentamicin B. From Klebsiella pneumoniae.
   2348..2493    -  promoter       HSV TK promoter: herpes simplex virus thymidine kinase promoter
   2576..2899    -  CDS            tnpA (fragment): TN5P_ECOLX - Also known as tnp. Experimental evidence at protein level: Swiss-Prot protein existence level 1. Mediates transposition of transposon Tn5 by a 'cut and paste' mechanism. First, the monomeric transposase binds the 19 bp inverted DNA repeats flanking the transposon. Then, dimerization of the DNA- bound transposase creates a synaptic DNA complex. After nicking of the first DNA strand, excision of the transposon proceeds through a series of intermediates. The transposase then mediates the insertion of the transposon at a new site by strand transfer. The activity of the wild- type tran
   2903..3057    +  CDS            lacZα (fragment): LacZα fragment of β-galactosidase; lacZ fragment
   3063..3162    -  misc_feature   bom (fragment): basis of mobility region from pBR322
   3264..3299    -  CDS            rop (fragment): Rop protein, which maintains plasmids at low copy number; rop
   3394..3498    +  promoter       AmpR promoter: bla
   3499..4359    +  CDS            AmpR: β-lactamase; bla; confers resistance to ampicillin, carbenicillin, and related antibiotics
   4530..5118    +  rep_origin     ori: high-copy-number ColE1/pMB1/pBR322/pUC origin of replication
   5301..5393    +  CDS            lacI (fragment): lac repressor; lacI; The lac repressor binds to the lac operator to inhibit transcription in E. coli. This inhibition can be relieved by adding lactose or isopropyl-β-D-thiogalactopyranoside (IPTG).
   5406..5427    +  protein_bind   CAP binding site: CAP binding activates transcription in the presence of cAMP. E. coli catabolite activator protein
   5442..5472    +  promoter       lac promoter: promoter for the E. coli lac operon
   5480..5496    +  protein_bind   lac operator: The lac repressor binds to the lac operator to inhibit transcription in E. coli. This inhibition can be relieved by adding lactose or isopropyl-β-D-thiogalactopyranoside (IPTG). lac repressor encoded by lacI
   5878..5933    -  polyA_signal   β-globin poly(A) signal: rabbit β-globin polyadenylation signal (Gil and Proudfoot, 1987)
   6004..6081    -  CDS            HBB (fragment): HBB_PONPY - Experimental evidence at transcript level: Swiss-Prot protein existence level 2. Involved in oxygen transport from the lung to the various peripheral tissues. From Pongo pygmaeus (Bornean orangutan).
   6103..6255    -  CDS            FBXL18 (fragment): FXL18_HUMAN - Also known as FBL18. Experimental evidence at protein level: Swiss-Prot protein existence level 1. Substrate-recognition component of the SCF (SKP1-CUL1-F-box protein)-type E3 ubiquitin ligase complex. From Homo sapiens (Human).
   6488..7960    -  CDS            MDM2: MDM2_HUMAN - Experimental evidence at protein level: Swiss-Prot protein existence level 1. E3 ubiquitin-protein ligase that mediates ubiquitination of p53/TP53, leading to its degradation by the proteasome. Inhibits p53/TP53- and p73/TP73-mediated cell cycle arrest and apoptosis by binding its transcriptional activation domain. Also acts as a ubiquitin ligase E3 toward itself and ARRB1. Permits the nuclear export of p53/TP53. Promotes proteasome-dependent ubiquitin-independent degradation of retinoblastoma RB1 protein. Inhibits DAXX-mediated apoptosis by inducing its ubiquitination and degrada
   8079..224     -  intron         β-globin intron (across the origin): intron from rabbit β-globin gene
>Addgene plasmid #16441 | pCMV MDM-2 | addgene full sequence | sequence record 456540 | Addgene NGS Result
CTAAAGTTTAACGAAAAAGTTACAGAAAATGAAAAGAAAATAAGAGGAGACAATGGTTGTCAACAGAGTA
GAAAGTGAAAGAAACAAAATTATCATGAGGGTCCATGGTGATACAAGGGACATCTTCCCATTCTAAACAA
CACCCTGAAAACTTTGCCCCCTCCATATAACATGAATTTTACAATAGCGAAAAAGAAAGAACAATCAAGG
GTCCCCAAACTCACCCTGAAGTTCTCAGGATCGGTCGACCGGAGGCTGGATCGGTCCCGGTGTCTTCTAT
GGAGGTCAAAACAGCGTGGATGGCGTCTCCAGGCGATCTGACGGTTCACTAAACGAGCTCTGCTTATATA
GACCTCCCACCGTACACGCCTACCGCCCATTTGCGTCAATGGGGCGGAGTTGTTACGACATTTTGGAAAG
TCCCGTTGATTTTGGTGCCAAAACAAACTCCCATTGACGTCAATGGGGTGGAGACTTGGAAATCCCCGTG
AGTCAAACCGCTATCCACGCCCATTGATGTACTGCCAAAACCGCATCACCATGGTAATAGCGATGACTAA
TACGTAGATGTACTGCCAAGTAGGAAAGTCCCATAAGGTCATGTACTGGGCATAATGCCAGGCGGGCCAT
TTACCGTCATTGACGTCAATAGGGGGCGTACTTGGCATATGATACACTTGATGTACTGCCAAGTGGGCAG
TTTACCGTAAATACTCCACCCATTGACGTCAATGGAAAGTCCCTATTGGCGTTACTATGGGAACATACGT
CATTATTGACGTCAATGGGCGGGGGTCGTTGGGCGGTCAGCCAGGCGGGCCATTTACCGTAAGTTATGTA
ACGCGGAACTCCATATATGGGCTATGAACTAATGACCCCGTAATTGATTACTATTAATAACTAGTCAATA
ATCAATGTCAACATGGCGGTAATGTTGGACATGAGCCAATATAAATGTACATATTATGATATGGATACAA
CGTATGCAATGGGCCAAGCTCTCTAGAGGGCCGCGATCCGCCGTCCCTAACCCACGGGGCCCGTGGCTAT
GGCAGGGCTTGCCGCCCCGACGTTGGCTGCGAGCCCTGGGCCTTCACCCGAACTTGGGGGGTGGGGTGGG
GAAAAGGAAGAAACGCGGGCGTATTGGCCCCAATGGGGTCTCGGTGGGGTATCGACAGAGTGCCAGCCCT
GGGACCGAACCCCGCGTTTATGAACAAACGACCCAACACCGTGCGTTTTATTCTGTCTTTTTATTGCCGT
CATAGCGCGGGTTCCTTCCGGTATTGTCTCCTTCCGTGTTTCAGTTAGCCTCCCCCATCTCCCGGGGTGG
GCGAAGAACTCCAGCATGAGATCCCCGCGCTGGAGGATCATCCAGCCGGCGTCCCGGAAAACGATTCCGA
AGCCCAACCTTTCATAGAAGGCGGCGGTGGAATCGAAATCTCGTGATGGCAGGTTGGGCGTCGCTTGGTC
GGTCATTTCGAACCCCAGAGTCCCGCTCAGAAGAACTCGTCAAGAAGGCGATAGAAGGCGATGCGCTGCG
AATCGGGAGCGGCGATACCGTAAAGCACGAGGAAGCGGTCAGCCCATTCGCCGCCAAGCTCTTCAGCAAT
ATCACGGGTAGCCAACGCTATGTCCTGATAGCGGTCCGCCACACCCAGCCGGCCACAGTCGATGAATCCA
GAAAAGCGGCCATTTTCCACCATGATATTCGGCAAGCAGGCATCGCCATGGGTCACGACGAGATCCTCGC
CGTCGGGCATGCGCGCCTTGAGCCTGGCGAACAGTTCGGCTGGCGCGAGCCCCTGATGCTCTTCGTCCAG
ATCATCCTGATCGACAAGACCGGCTTCCATCCGAGTACGTGCTCGCTCGATGCGATGTTTCGCTTGGTGG
TCGAATGGGCAGGTAGCCGGATCAAGCGTATGCAGCCGCCGCATTGCATCAGCCATGATGGATACTTTCT
CGGCAGGAGCAAGGTGAGATGACAGGAGATCCTGCCCCGGCACTTCGCCCAATAGCAGCCAGTCCCTTCC
CGCTTCAGTGACAACGTCGAGCACAGCTGCGCAAGGAACGCCCGTCGTGGCCAGCCACGATAGCCGCGCT
GCCTCGTCCTGCAGTTCATTCAGGGCACCGGACAGGTCGGTCTTGACAAAAAGAACCGGGCGCCCCTGCG
CTGACAGCCGGAACACGGCGGCATCAGAGCAGCCGATTGTCTGTTGTGCCCAGTCATAGCCGAATAGCCT
CTCCACCCAAGCGGCCGGAGAACCTGCGTGCAATCCATCTTGTTCAATCATGCGAAACGATCCTCATCCT
GTCTCTTGATCAGATCTGCGGCACGCTGTTGACGCTGTTAAGCGGGTCGCTGCAGGGTCGCTCGGTGTTC
GAGGCCACACGCGTCACCTTAATATGCGAAGTGGACCTGGGACCGCGCCGCCCCGACTGCATCTGCGTGT
TCGAATTCGCCAATGACAAGACGCTGGGCGGGGTTTGTGTCATCATAGAACTAAAGACATGCAAATATAT
TTCTTCCGGGGACACCGCCAGCAAACGCGAGCAACGGGCCACGGGGATGAAGCAGGATCTTGATCCCCTG
CGCCATCAGATCCTTGGCGGCAAGAAAGCCATCCAGTTTACTTTGCAGGGCTTCCCAACCTTACCAGAGG
GCGCCCCAGCTGGCAATTCCGGTTCGCTTGCTGTCCATAAAACCGCCCAGTCTAGCTATCGCCATGTAAG
CCCACTGCAAGCTACCTGCTTTCTCTTTGCGCTTGCGTTTTCCCTTGTCCAGATAGCCCAGTAGCTGACA
TTCATCCGGGGTCAGCACCGTTTCTGCGGACTGGCTTTCTACGTGTTCCGCTTCCTTTAGCAGCCCTTGC
GCCCTGAGTGCTTGCGGCAGCGTGAAGCTTGGCACTGGCCGTCGTTTTACAACGTCGTGACTGGGAAAAC
CCTGGCGTTACCCAACTTAATCGCCTTGCAGCACATCCCCCTTTCGCCAGCTGGCGTAATAGCGAAGAGG
CCCGCACCGATCGCCCTTCCCAACAGTTGCGCAGCCTGAATGGCGAATGGCGCCTGATGCGGTATTTTCT
CCTTACGCATCTGTGCGGTATTTCACACCGCATATGGTGCACTCTCAGTACAATCTGCTCTGATGCCGCA
TAGTTAAGCCAGCCCCGACACCCGCCAACACCCGCTGACGCGCCCTGACGGGCTTGTCTGCTCCCGGCAT
CCGCTTACAGACAAGCTGTGACCGTCTCCGGGAGCTGCATGTGTCAGAGGTTTTCACCGTCATCACCGAA
ACGCGCGAGACGAAAGGGCCTCGTGATACGCCTATTTTTATAGGTTAATGTCATGATAATAATGGTTTCT
TAGACGTCAGGTGGCACTTTTCGGGGAAATGTGCGCGGAACCCCTATTTGTTTATTTTTCTAAATACATT
CAAATATGTATCCGCTCATGAGACAATAACCCTGATAAATGCTTCAATAATATTGAAAAAGGAAGAGTAT
GAGTATTCAACATTTCCGTGTCGCCCTTATTCCCTTTTTTGCGGCATTTTGCCTTCCTGTTTTTGCTCAC
CCAGAAACGCTGGTGAAAGTAAAAGATGCTGAAGATCAGTTGGGTGCACGAGTGGGTTACATCGAACTGG
ATCTCAACAGCGGTAAGATCCTTGAGAGTTTTCGCCCCGAAGAACGTTTTCCAATGATGAGCACTTTTAA
AGTTCTGCTATGTGGCGCGGTATTATCCCGTATTGACGCCGGGCAAGAGCAACTCGGTCGCCGCATACAC
TATTCTCAGAATGACTTGGTTGAGTACTCACCAGTCACAGAAAAGCATCTTACGGATGGCATGACAGTAA
GAGAATTATGCAGTGCTGCCATAACCATGAGTGATAACACTGCGGCCAACTTACTTCTGACAACGATCGG
AGGACCGAAGGAGCTAACCGCTTTTTTGCACAACATGGGGGATCATGTAACTCGCCTTGATCGTTGGGAA
CCGGAGCTGAATGAAGCCATACCAAACGACGAGCGTGACACCACGATGCCTGTAGCAATGGCAACAACGT
TGCGCAAACTATTAACTGGCGAACTACTTACTCTAGCTTCCCGGCAACAATTAATAGACTGGATGGAGGC
GGATAAAGTTGCAGGACCACTTCTGCGCTCGGCCCTTCCGGCTGGCTGGTTTATTGCTGATAAATCTGGA
GCCGGTGAGCGTGGGTCTCGCGGTATCATTGCAGCACTGGGGCCAGATGGTAAGCCCTCCCGTATCGTAG
TTATCTACACGACGGGGAGTCAGGCAACTATGGATGAACGAAATAGACAGATCGCTGAGATAGGTGCCTC
ACTGATTAAGCATTGGTAACTGTCAGACCAAGTTTACTCATATATACTTTAGATTGATTTAAAACTTCAT
TTTTAATTTAAAAGGATCTAGGTGAAGATCCTTTTTGATAATCTCATGACCAAAATCCCTTAACGTGAGT
TTTCGTTCCACTGAGCGTCAGACCCCGTAGAAAAGATCAAAGGATCTTCTTGAGATCCTTTTTTTCTGCG
CGTAATCTGCTGCTTGCAAACAAAAAAACCACCGCTACCAGCGGTGGTTTGTTTGCCGGATCAAGAGCTA
CCAACTCTTTTTCCGAAGGTAACTGGCTTCAGCAGAGCGCAGATACCAAATACTGTTCTTCTAGTGTAGC
CGTAGTTAGGCCACCACTTCAAGAACTCTGTAGCACCGCCTACATACCTCGCTCTGCTAATCCTGTTACC
AGTGGCTGCTGCCAGTGGCGATAAGTCGTGTCTTACCGGGTTGGACTCAAGACGATAGTTACCGGATAAG
GCGCAGCGGTCGGGCTGAACGGGGGGTTCGTGCACACAGCCCAGCTTGGAGCGAACGACCTACACCGAAC
TGAGATACCTACAGCGTGAGCTATGAGAAAGCGCCACGCTTCCCGAAGGGAGAAAGGCGGACAGGTATCC
GGTAAGCGGCAGGGTCGGAACAGGAGAGCGCACGAGGGAGCTTCCAGGGGGAAACGCCTGGTATCTTTAT
AGTCCTGTCGGGTTTCGCCACCTCTGACTTGAGCGTCGATTTTTGTGATGCTCGTCAGGGGGGCGGAGCC
TATGGAAAAACGCCAGCAACGCGGCCTTTTTACGGTTCCTGGCCTTTTGCTGGCCTTTTGCTCACATGTT
CTTTCCTGCGTTATCCCCTGATTCTGTGGATAACCGTATTACCGCCTTTGAGTGAGCTGATACCGCTCGC
CGCAGCCGAACGACCGAGCGCAGCGAGTCAGTGAGCGAGGAAGCGGAAGAGCGCCCAATACGCAAACCGC
CTCTCCCCGCGCGTTGGCCGATTCATTAATGCAGCTGGCACGACAGGTTTCCCGACTGGAAAGCGGGCAG
TGAGCGCAACGCAATTAATGTGAGTTAGCTCACTCATTAGGCACCCCAGGCTTTACACTTTATGCTTCCG
GCTCGTATGTTGTGTGGAATTGTGAGCGGATAACAATTTCACACAGGAAACAGCTATGACATGATTACGA
ATTGCGGCCGATCCGTCGAGGGATCTCCATAAGAGAAGAGGGACAGCTATGACTGGGAGTAGTCAGGAGA
GGAGGAAAAATCTGGCTAGTAAAACATGTAAGGAAAATTTTAGGGATGTTAAAGAAAAAAATAACACAAA
ACAAAATATAAAAAAAATCTAACCTCAAGTCAAGGCTTTTCTATGGAATAAGGAATGGACAGCAGGGGGC
TGTTTCATATACTGATGACCTCTTTATAGCCAACCTTTGTTCATGGCAGCCAGCATATGGGCATATGTTG
CCAAACTCTAAACCAAATACTCATTCTGATGTTTTAAATGATTTGCCCTCCCATATGTCCTTCCGAGTGA
GAGACACAAAAAATTCCAACACACTATTGCAATGAAAATAAATTTCCTTTATTAGCCAGAAGTCAGATGC
TCAAGGGGCTTCATGATGTCCCCATAATTTTTGGCAGAGGGAAAAAGATCTCAGTGGTATTTGTGAGCCA
GGGCATTGGCCACACCAGCCACCACCTTCTGATAGGCAGCCTGCACCTGAGGAGTGAATTCCTCGACGGA
TCCCCCGGGAGGCAGAGCTTGCAGTGAGCCAAGATCACGCCACTGCACTCCAGCCTGGGTAACAGAGCAA
GACTCGGTCTCAAAAAAAATAATAAGTTACATTTAAATGTCATATACATATTTAAGAAAAAAAAAAACCA
AGTACTTCTCATTTAAGACAGAGTAGAAATTATTTAAAATTAGGAGTTGGTGTAAAGGATGAGCTACATA
TTCAAGTCAAATTATAGTAAGTATTCACTATTCCACTACCAAAGTAGGTCAATTATACTAAAGAGAAGAA
ATCTATGTGAATTGAGGCATTTTCTCACTTTGATATATGTGAATAAATTTCAGGTTGTCTAAATTCCTAG
GGTTATATAGTTAGAAATATATAATTCTCTTATAGACAGGTCAACTAGGGGAAATAAGTTAGCACAATCA
TTTGAATTGGTTGTCTACATACTGGGCAGGGCTTATTCCTTTTCTTTAGCTTCTTTGCACATGTAAAGCA
GGCCATAAGATGTCCTGTTTTGCCATGGACAATGCAACCATTTTTAGGTCGACCTTGACAAATCACACAA
GGTTCAATGGCATTAAGGGGCAAACTAGATTCCACACTCTCTTCTTTGTCTTGGGTTTCTTCCCTTTCAA
ACTCTTTCACATCTTCTTGGCTGCTATAAATAATGCTACTAGAAGTTGATGGCTGAGAATAGTCTTCACT
TTCTTGTGATTGTGAAGCTTGTGTAATTTTATCATCATTTTCCTCAACACATGACTCTCTGGAATCATTC
ACTATAGTTTTTTTACAATCAGGAACATCAAAGCCCTCTTCAGCTTGTGTTGAGTTTTCCAGTTTGGCTT
TCTCAGAGATTTCCCCTTTATCTTTCCCTTTATCTTCAGGAAGCCAATTCTCACGAAGGGCCCAACATCT
GTTGCAATGTGATGGAAGGGGGGGATTCATTTCATTGCATGAAGTGCATTTCCAATAGTCAGCTAAGGAA
ATTTCAGGATCTTCTTCAAATGAATCTGTATCACTCTCCCCTGCCTGATACACAGTAACTTGATATACCT
CATCATCTTCATCTGAGAGTTCTTGTCCTTCTTCACTAAGGCTATAATCTTCTGAGTCGAGAGATTCAAC
TTCAAATTCTACACTAAACTGATCTGAAACTGAATCCTGATCCAACCAATCACCTGAATGTTCACTTACA
CCAGCATCAAGATCCGGATTCGATGGCGTCCCTGTAGATTCACTGCTACTGCTTCTTTCACAACATATCT
CCCTTATTACACACAGAGCCAGGCTTTCATCAAAGGAAAGGGAAATACTATCAGATTTGTGGCGTTTTCT
TTGTCGTTCACCAGATAATTCATCTGAATTTTCTTCTGTCTCACTAATTGCTCTCCTTCTAGATGAGGTA
GATGGTCTAGAAACCAAATGTGAAGATGAAGGTTTCTCTTCCTGAAGCTCTTGTACAAGGTCCTTTTGAT
CACTCCCACCTTCAAGGTGACACCTGTTCTCACTCACAGATGTACCTGAGTCCGATGATTCCTGCTGATT
GACTACTACCAAGTTCCTGTAGATCATGGTATATATTTTCCTGTGCTCTTTCACAGAGAAGCTTGGCACG
CCAAACAAATCTCCTAGAAGATCATTTGAACAATATACAATATGTTGTTGCTTCTCATCATATAATCGTT
TAGTCATAATATACTGGCCAAGATAAAAAAGAACCTCTTTCATAGTATAAGTGTCTTTTTGTGCACCAAC
AGACTTTAATAACTTCAAAAGCAATGGCTTTGGTCTAACCAGGGTCTCTTGTTCCGAAGCTGGAATCTGT
GAGGTGGTTACAGCACCATCAGTAGGTACAGACATGTTGGTATTGCACATTTGTTTTTAGGTTCGCTTTT
CTGTTTTATTTGTTTCGAAAACTGTCGACCGCGGATCCGTCGAGGAATTCTTTGCCAAAATGATGAGACA
GCACAACAACCAGCACGTTGCCCAGGAGCTGTAGGAAAGAGAAGAAGGCATGAACATGGTTAGCAGAGGG
GCCCGGTTTGGACTCAGAGTATTTTATCCTCATCTCAAACAGTGTATATCATTGTAACCATAAAGAGAAA
GGCAGGATGATGACCAGGGTGTAGTTGTTTCTACCAATAAGAATATTTCCACGCCAGCCAGAATTTATAT
GCAGAAATATTCTACCTTATCATTTAATTATAACAATTGTTCTCTAAAACTGTGCTGAAGTACAATATAA
TATACCCTGATTGCCTTGAAAAAAAAGTGATTAGAGAAAGTACTTACAATCTGACAAATAAACAAAAGTG
AATTTAAAAATTCGTTACAAATGCAAG
