>Addgene plasmid #16441 | pCMV MDM-2 Sequencing Result | analyzer sequence | sequence record 23184
CNGNTGATTCACTGNTTTGAGATGAGGATAAAATACTCTGAGTCCAAACCGGGCCCCTCTGCTAACCATG
TTCATGCCTTCTTCTCTTTCCTACAGCTCCTGGGCAACGTGCTGGTTGTTGTGCTGTCTCATCATTTTGG
CAAAGAATTCCTCGACGGATCCGCGGTCGACAGTTTTCGAAACAAATAAAACAGAAAAGCGAACCTAAAA
ACAAATGTGCAATACCAACATGTCTGTACCTACTGATGGTGCTGTAACCACCTCACAGATTCCAGCTTCG
GAACAAGAGACCCTGGTTAGACCAAAGCCATTGCTTTTGAAGTTATTAAAGTCTGTTGGTGCACAAAAAG
ACACTTATACTATGAAAGAGGTTCTTTTTTATCTTGGCCAGTATATTATGACTAAACGATTATATGATGA
GAAGCAACAACATATTGTATATTGTTCAAATGATCTTCTAGGAGATTTGTTTGGCGTGCCAAGCTTCTCT
GTGAAAGAGCACAGGAAAATATATACCATGATCTACAGGAACTTGGTAGTAGTCAATCAGCAGGAATCAT
CGGACTCAGGTACATCTGTGAGTGAGAACAGGTGTCACCTTGAAGGTGGGAGTGATCAAAAGGACCTTGT
ACAAGAGCTTCAGGAAGAGAAACCTTCATCTTCACATTTGGTTTCTAGACCATCTACCTCATCTAGAAGG
AGAGCAATTAGTGAGACAGAAGAAATTCAGATGAATTATCTGGTGAACGACAAGAAACGCCACAATCTGA
TAGTATTCCTTTCTTTGAGAACCNNGCCTGTGGNANAGGGAATTGTGGAAAANNTACATGANCCNGN
